Addgene plasmid #54142: mEmerald-LASP1-N-10
Purpose: Localization: Focal Adhesions, Excitation: 487, Emission: 509
Depositing lab: Michael Davidson.
Backbone
  Vector backbone: mEmerald-N1
  Backbone size w/o insert (bp): 4750
  Vector type: Mammalian Expression
  Selectable markers: Neomycin (select with G418)
Growth in bacteria
  Bacterial resistance: Kanamycin, 50 μg/mL
  Growth temperature: 37°C
  Growth strain: DH5alpha
  Copy number: High Copy
Gene/Insert
  Gene/Insert name: NM_006148 (alt name: NM_006148)
  Species: H. sapiens (human)
  Mutation: A209V
  Entrez Gene: LASP1 (a.k.a. Lasp-1, MLN50)
  Promoter: CMV
  Tag / fusion protein: mEmerald (C terminal on backbone)
  Cloning method: Unknown
  Sequencing primers: 5′ CMV-F; 3′ SV40pA-R
Terms and licenses: Academic/Nonprofit Terms; Industry Terms
Depositor comments: . Excitation = 487; Emission = 509. Localization data: Focal Adhesions
How to cite: mEmerald-LASP1-N-10 was a gift from Michael Davidson (Addgene plasmid # 54142 ; http://n2t.net/addgene:54142 ; RRID:Addgene_54142)
