[The description below was written by a language model from this plasmid's Addgene catalogue record.]
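Description:
mEmerald-LASP1-N-10 is a mammalian expression plasmid built on the mEmerald-N1 backbone (about 4.75 kb without insert), an N1-style fluorescent protein fusion vector in which the gene of interest is placed upstream of the fluorescent protein. It is maintained as a high-copy plasmid in E. coli under kanamycin selection, and it carries a neomycin resistance marker that allows G418 selection of transfected mammalian cells. No feature table accompanies the record, so the origin of replication and the exact arrangement of the resistance cassette are not stated. The listed 3′ sequencing primer implies an SV40 polyadenylation signal downstream of the fusion.

The insert is human LASP1 (LIM and SH3 protein 1, corresponding to the NM_006148 transcript), recorded as carrying an A209V substitution; the record does not explain its origin or significance. Expression is driven by the CMV promoter, giving strong constitutive transcription in most mammalian cell lines. LASP1 is fused in frame at its C terminus to mEmerald, a bright green GFP variant with excitation at 487 nm and emission at 509 nm. The "N-10" in the name probably denotes a 10-residue linker between LASP1 and the fluorophore, but the record does not state this explicitly, and the cloning method is listed as unknown.

The fusion protein is reported to localize to focal adhesions, so the construct serves mainly as a green fluorescent marker for visualizing these structures, and LASP1 distribution and dynamics, by fluorescence microscopy of transiently or stably transfected cells.
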