>Addgene plasmid #54142 | mEmerald-LASP1-N-10 | depositor partial sequence | sequence record 84308 | insert sequence
GTGACGTCAGATCCGCTAGCGCCACCATGAACCCCAACTGCGCCCGGTGCGGCAAGATCGTGTATCCCAC
GGAGAAGGTGAACTGTCTGGATAAGTTCTGGCATAAAGCATGCTTCCATTGCGAGACCTGCAAGATGACA
CTGAACATGAAGAACTACAAGGGCTACGAGAAGAAGCCCTACTGCAACGCACACTACCCCAAGCAGTCCT
TCACCATGGTGGCGGACACCCCGGAAAACCTTCGCCTCAAGCAACAGAGTGAGCTCCAGAGTCAGGTGCG
CTACAAGGAGGAGTTTGAGAAGAACAAGGGCAAAGGTTTCAGCGTAGTGGCAGACACGCCCGAGCTCCAG
AGAATCAAGAAGACCCAGGACCAGATCAGTAACATAAAATACCATGAGGAGTTTGAGAAGAGCCGCATGG
GCCCTAGCGGGGGCGAGGGCATGGAGCCAGAGCGTCGGGATTCACAGGACGGCAGCAGCTACCGGCGGCC
CCTGGAGCAGCAGCAGCCTCACCACATCCCGACCAGTGCCCCGGTTTACCAGCAGCCCCAGCAGCAGCCG
GTGGCCCAGTCCTATGGTGGCTACAAGGAGCCTGCAGCCCCAGTCTCCATACAGCGCAGCGCCCCAGGTG
GTGGCGGGAAGCGGTACCGCGTGGTGTATGACTACAGCGCCGCCGACGAGGACGAGGTCTCCTTCCAGGA
CGGGGACACCATCGTCAACGTGCAGCAGATCGACGACGGCTGGATGTACGGGACGGTGGAGCGCACCGGC
GACACGGGGATGCTGCCGGCCAACTACGTGGAGGCCATCAGCTCCGGAGGGGATCCACCGGTCGCCACCA
TGGTGAGCAAGGGCGAGGAGCTGTTCACCGGGGTGGTGCCCATCCTGGTCGAGCTGGACGGCGACGTAAA
CGGCCACAAGTTCAGCGTGTCCGGCGAGGGCGAGGGCGATGCCACCTACGGCAAGCTGACCCTGAAGTTC
ATCTGCACCACCGGCAAGCTGCCCGTGCCCTGGCCCACCCTCGTGACCACCTTGACCTACGGCGTGCAGT
GCTTCGCCCGCTACCCCGACCACATGAAGCAGCACGACTTCTTCAAGTCCGCCATGCCCGAAGGCTACGT
CCAGGAGCGCACCATCTTCTTCAAGGACGACGGCAACTACAAGACCCGCGCCGAGGTGAAGTTCGAGGGC
GACACCCTGGTGAACCGCATCGAGCTGAAGGGCATCGACTTCAAGGAGGACGGCAACATCCTGGGGCACA
AGCTGGAGTACAACTACAACAGCCACAAGGTCTATATCACCGCCGACAAGCAGAAGAACGGCATCAAGGT
GAACTTCAAGACCCGCCACAACATCGAGGACGGCAGCGTGCAGCTCGCCGACCACTACCAGCAGAACACC
CCCATCGGCGACGGCCCCGTGCTGCTGCCCGACAACCACTACCTGAGCACCCAGTCCAAGCTGAGCAAAG
ACCCCAACGAGAAGCGCGATCACATGGTCCTGCTGGAGTTCGTGACCGCCGCCGGGATCACTCTCGGCAT
GGACGAGCTGTACAAGTAAGCGGCCGCGACTCTAGATCATAATCAGCCATACCACAT
