>Addgene plasmid #54142 | mEmerald-LASP1-N-10 | addgene partial sequence | sequence record 89340 | EGFP-N 5'-CGTCGCCGTCCAGCTCGACCAG-3'
CTCCTCGCCCTTGCTCACCATGGTGGCGACCGGTGGATCCCCTCCGGAGCTGATGGCCTCCACGTAGTTG
GCCGGCAGCATCCCCGTGTCGCCGGTGCGCTCCACCGTCCCGTACATCCAGCCGTCGTCGATCTGCTGCA
CGTTGACGATGGTGTCCCCGTCCTGGAAGGAGACCTCGTCCTCGTCGGCGGCGCTGTAGTCATACACCAC
GCGGTACCGCTTCCCGCCACCACCTGGGGCGCTGCGCTGTATGGAGACTGGGGCTGCAGGCTCCTTGTAG
CCACCATAGGACTGGGCCACCGGCTGCTGCTGGGGCTGCTGGTAAACCGGGGCACTGGTCGGGATGTGGT
GAGGCTGCTGCTGCTCCAGGGGCCGCCGGTAGCTGCTGCCGTCCTGTGAATCCCGACGCTCTGGCTCCAT
GCCCTCGCCCCCGCTAGGGCCCATGCGGCTCTTCTCAAACTCCTCATGGTATTTTATGTTACTGATCTGG
TCCTGGGTCTTCTTGATTCTCTGGAGCTCGGGCGTGTCTGCCACTACGCTGAAACCTTTGCCCTTGTTCT
TCTCAAACTCCTCCTTGTAGCGCACCTGACTCTGGAGCTCACTCTGTTGCTTGAGGCGAAGGTTTTCCGG
GGTGTCCGCCACCATGGTGAAGGACTGCTTGGGGTAGTGTGCGTTGCAGTAGGGCTTCTTCTCGTAGCCC
TTGTAGTTCTTCATGTTCAGTGTCATCTTGCAGGTCTCGCAATGGAAGCATGCTTTATGCCAGAACTTAT
CCAGACAGTTCACCTTCTCCGTGGGATACACGATCTTGCCGCACCGGGCGCAGTTGGGGTTCATGGTGGC
GCTAGCGGATCTGACGGTTCACTAAACCAGCTCTGCTTATATAGACCTCCCACCGTACACGCCTACCGCC
CATTTGCGTC
